Addgene plasmid #235298: CAG-mRuby2(miRE.FF4)-TS.FF4x1-bGH
Purpose: ComMAND closed-loop circuit regulating mRuby2, CAG-driven
Depositing lab: Kate Galloway. Depositing organization: Massachusetts Institute of Technology. Publication: Model-guided design of microRNA-based gene circuits supports precise dosage of transgenic cargoes into diverse primary cells. Love KS, Johnstone CP, Peterman EL, Gaglione S, Birnbaum ME, Galloway KE. Cell Syst. 2025 Apr 22:101269. doi: 10.1016/j.cels.2025.101269. PubMed 40300600.
Backbone
  Vector backbone: pShip.USI (upstream inverted)
  Backbone manufacturer: Galloway lab
  Backbone size w/o insert (bp): 2046
  Vector type: Mammalian Expression, Synthetic Biology
Growth in bacteria
  Bacterial resistance: Kanamycin, 50 μg/mL
  Growth temperature: 30°C
  Growth strain: NEB Stable
  Copy number: High Copy
Gene/Insert
  Gene/Insert name: mRuby2
  Species: Entacmaea quadricolor
  Insert size (bp): 711
  Promoter: CAG (synthetic cytomegalovirus early enhancer + chicken _-actin promoter/intron)
  Cloning method: Golden Gate
  Sequencing primers: 5′ CATCAGAGATTTTGAGACAC; 3′ gcgtttctacaaactcttcc
Resource information
  A portion of this plasmid was derived from a plasmid made by: Addgene #90236
Terms and licenses: Academic/Nonprofit Terms; Industry Terms: Not Available to Industry
Depositor comments: Alt name: pKG3187 ; Please visit https://doi.org/10.1101/2024.06.25.600629 for bioRxiv preprint.
How to cite: CAG-mRuby2(miRE.FF4)-TS.FF4x1-bGH was a gift from Kate Galloway (Addgene plasmid # 235298 ; http://n2t.net/addgene:235298 ; RRID:Addgene_235298)
