[The description below was written by a language model from this plasmid's Addgene catalogue record and pLannotate feature annotations shown in this document.]
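Description:
CAG-mRuby2(miRE.FF4)-TS.FF4x1-bGH is a 5,175-nt mammalian expression and synthetic biology plasmid assembled by Golden Gate cloning into the small pShip.USI (upstream inverted) backbone. It is propagated in E. coli from a high-copy ColE1/pUC-type origin and selected with kanamycin through an aph(3')-Ia resistance gene. Short rrnB T1 and T2 terminators lie between the bacterial maintenance region and the mammalian cassette, where they would be expected to limit transcriptional read-through.

The payload is a single transcription unit implementing the ComMAND closed-loop circuit for the red fluorescent protein mRuby2 (from Entacmaea quadricolor). Expression is driven by the strong constitutive CAG promoter, annotated as the CMV immediate-early enhancer, the chicken β-actin promoter and a chimeric β-actin/β-globin intron, and the transcript ends at the bovine growth hormone polyadenylation signal. The mRuby2 coding sequence is annotated as two fragments separated by a gap of roughly 400 nt that includes miR-30a flanking sequence. This agrees with the construct name, which indicates a miRE-scaffold synthetic microRNA (FF4) embedded within the gene, presumably in an intron, although the feature table does not annotate the hairpin or any splice elements. The name also indicates one copy of the FF4 target site (TS.FF4x1) downstream of the coding sequence; it is likewise unannotated but would fit between mRuby2 and the poly(A) signal. Because the microRNA and its own target sit on the same transcript, each mRNA produces a repressor of itself. This arrangement is intended to buffer output against variation in gene dosage. The associated work concerns precise dosage control of transgenic cargoes in diverse primary cells, with mRuby2 serving here as the regulated fluorescent readout under a strong promoter.
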