Features (pLannotate 1.2.2; 11 found; start..end, strand, type, name):
    588..891     +  enhancer       CMV enhancer: human cytomegalovirus immediate early enhancer
    893..1170    +  promoter       chicken β-actin promoter: No description available
   1171..2187    +  intron         chimeric intron: chimera between introns from chicken β-actin and rabbit β-globin
   2246..2296    +  CDS            mRuby2 (fragment): mRuby2 is a basic (constitutively fluorescent) red fluorescent protein published in 2012, derived from Entacmaea quadricolor. It has moderate acid sensitivity.
   2555..2667    +  ncRNA          3' miR-30a: sequence downstream of the 71-nt precursor of the human miR-30a microRNA (Zeng et al., 2002) miRNA
   2709..3373    +  CDS            mRuby2 (fragment): monomeric red fluorescent protein derived from mRuby, with improved photophysical properties (Lam et al., 2012)
   3430..3654    +  polyA_signal   bGH poly(A) signal: bovine growth hormone polyadenylation signal
   3722..3749    -  terminator     rrnB T2 terminator: transcription terminator T2 from the E. coli rrnB gene
   3881..3924    +  terminator     rrnB T1 terminator: Escherichia coli rrnB; transcription terminator T1 from the E. coli rrnB gene
   4092..4680    -  rep_origin     ori: high-copy-number ColE1/pMB1/pBR322/pUC origin of replication
   4770..404     -  CDS            KanR (across the origin): aminoglycoside phosphotransferase; aph(3')-Ia; confers resistance to kanamycin in bacteria or G418 (Geneticin®) in eukaryotes
>Addgene plasmid #235298 | CAG-mRuby2(miRE.FF4)-TS.FF4x1-bGH | addgene full sequence | sequence record 474138 | Addgene NGS Result
CAAACAGGAATCGAATGCAACCGGCGCAGGAACACTGCCAGCGCATCAACAATATTTTCACCTGAATCAG
GATATTCTTCTAATACCTGGAATGCTGTTTTTCCGGGGATCGCAGTGGTGAGTAACCATGCATCACCAGG
AGTACGGATAAAATGCTTGATGGTCGGAAGAGGCATAAATTCCGTCAGCCAGTTTAGTCTGACCATCTCA
TCTGTAACATCATTGGCAACGCTACCTTTGCCATGTTTCAGAAACAACTCTGGCGCATCGGGCTTCCCAT
ACAAGCGATAGATTGTCGCACCTGATTGCCCGACATTATCGCGAGCCCATTTATACCCATATAAATCAGC
ATCCATGTTGGAATTTAATCGCGGCCTCGACGTTTCCCGTTGAATATGGCTCATAACACCCCTTGTATTA
CTGTTTATGTAAGCAGACAGTTTTATTGTTCATGATGATATATTTTTATCTTGTGCAATGTAACATCAGA
GATTTTGAGACACGGGCACCTGCAGTCTTCGTACTACTAGTTATTAATAGTAATCAATTACGGGGTCATT
AGTTCATAGCCCATATATGGAGTTCCGCGTTACATAACTTACGGTAAATGGCCCGCCTGGCTGACCGCCC
AACGACCCCCGCCCATTGACGTCAATAATGACGTATGTTCCCATAGTAACGCCAATAGGGACTTTCCATT
GACGTCAATGGGTGGAGTATTTACGGTAAACTGCCCACTTGGCAGTACATCAAGTGTATCATATGCCAAG
TACGCCCCCTATTGACGTCAATGACGGTAAATGGCCCGCCTGGCATTATGCCCAGTACATGACCTTATGG
GACTTTCCTACTTGGCAGTACATCTACGTATTAGTCATCGCTATTACCATGGTCGAGGTGAGCCCCACGT
TCTGCTTCACTCTCCCCATCTCCCCCCCCTCCCCACCCCCAATTTTGTATTTATTTATTTTTTAATTATT
TTGTGCAGCGATGGGGGCGGGGGGGGGGGGGGGGCGCGCGCCGGGCGGGGCGGGGCGGGGCGAGGGGCGG
GGCGGGGCGAGGCGGAGAGGTGCGGCGGCAGCCAATCAGAGCGGCGCGCTCCGAAAGTTTCCTTTTATGG
CGAGGCGGCGGCGGCGGCGGCCCTATAAAAAGCGAAGCGCGCGGCGGGCGGGAGTCGCTGCGCGCTGCCT
TCGCCCCGTGCCCCGCTCCGCCGCCGCCTCGCGCCGCCCGCCCCGGCTCTGACTGACCGCGTTACTCCCA
CAGGTGAGCGGGCGGGACGGCCCTTCTCCTCCGGGCTGTAATTAGCGCTTGGTTTAATGACGGCTTGTTT
CTTTTCTGTGGCTGCGTGAAAGCCTTGAGGGGCTCCGGGAGGGCCCTTTGTGCGGGGGGAGCGGCTCGGG
GGGTGCGTGCGTGTGTGTGTGCGTGGGGAGCGCCGCGTGCGGCTCCGCGCTGCCCGGCGGCTGTGAGCGC
TGCGGGCGCGGCGCGGGGCTTTGTGCGCTCCGCAGTGTGCGCGAGGGGAGCGCGGCCGGGGGCGGTGCCC
CGCGGTGCGGGGGGGGCTGCGAGGGGAACAAAGGCTGCGTGCGGGGTGTGTGCGTGGGGGGGTGAGCAGG
GGGTGTGGGCGCGTCGGTCGGGCTGCAACCCCCCCTGCACCCCCCTCCCCGAGTTGCTGAGCACGGCCCG
GCTTCGGGTGCGGGGCTCCGTACGGGGCGTGGCGCGGGGCTCGCCGTGCCGGGCGGGGGGTGGCGGCAGG
TGGGGGTGCCGGGCGGGGCGGGGCCGCCTCGGGCCGGGGAGGGCTCGGGGGAGGGGCGCGGCGGCCCCCG
GAGCGCCGGCGGCTGTCGAGGCGCGGCGAGCCGCAGCCATTGCCTTTTATGGTAATCGTGCGAGAGGGCG
CAGGGACTTCCTTTGTCCCAAATCTGTGCGGAGCCGAAATCTGGGAGGCGCCGCCGCACCCCCTCTAGCG
GGCGCGGGGCGAAGCGGTGCGGCGCCGGCAGGAAGGAAATGGGCGGGGAGGGCCTTCGTGCGTCGCCGCG
CCGCCGTCCCCTTCTCCCTCTCCAGCCTCGGGGCTGTCCGCGGGGGGACGGCTGCCTTCGGGGGGGACGG
GGCAGGGCGGGGTTCGGCTTCTGGCGTGTGACCGGCGGCTCTAGAGCCTCTGCTAACCATGTTCATGCCT
TCTTCTTTTTCCTACAGCTCCTGGGCAACGTGCTGGTTATTGTGCTGTCTCATCATTTTGGCAAAAATGG
CCACCATGGTGTCTAAGGGCGAAGAGCTGATCAAGGAAAATATGCGTATGAAGGTAAGTGTGCTCGCTTC
GGCAGCACATATACTATGTTGAATGAGGCTTCAGTACTTTACAGAATCGTTGCCTGCACATCTTGGAAAC
ACTTGCTGGGATTACTTCTTCAGGGACTTCTTAACCCAACAGAAGGCTCGAGAAGGTATATTGCTGTTGA
CAGTGAGCGCCGCTTGAAGTCTTTAATTAAATAGTGAAGCCACAGATGTATTTAATTAAAGACTTCAAGC
GGTGCCTACTGCCTCGGACTTCAAGGGGCTAGAATTCAAGGGGCTACTTTAGGAGCAATTATCTTGTTTA
CTAAAACTGAATACCTTGCTATCTCTTTGATACATTTTTACAAAGCTGAATTAAAATGGTATAAATTAAA
TCACTTTTTTCAATTGTACTAACTTCGAGTCTTCTTTTTTTTTTTCACAGGTGGTCATGGAAGGTTCGGT
CAACGGCCACCAATTCAAATGCACAGGTGAAGGAGAAGGCAATCCGTACATGGGAACTCAAACCATGAGG
ATCAAAGTCATCGAGGGAGGACCCCTGCCATTTGCCTTTGACATTCTTGCCACGTCGTTCATGTATGGCA
GCCGTACTTTTATCAAGTACCCGAAAGGCATTCCTGATTTCTTTAAACAGTCCTTTCCTGAGGGTTTTAC
TTGGGAAAGAGTTACGAGATACGAAGATGGTGGAGTCGTCACCGTCATGCAGGACACCAGCCTTGAGGAT
GGCTGTCTCGTTTACCACGTCCAAGTCAGAGGGGTAAACTTTCCCTCCAATGGTCCCGTGATGCAGAAGA
AGACCAAGGGTTGGGAGCCTAATACAGAGATGATGTATCCAGCAGATGGTGGTCTGAGGGGATACACTCA
TATGGCACTGAAAGTTGATGGTGGTGGCCATCTGTCTTGCTCTTTCGTAACAACTTACAGGTCAAAAAAG
ACCGTCGGGAACATCAAGATGCCCGGTATCCATGCCGTTGATCACCGCCTGGAAAGGTTAGAGGAAAGTG
ACAATGAAATGTTCGTAGTACAACGCGAACACGCAGTTGCCAAGTTCGCCGGGCTTGGTGGTGGGATGGA
CGAGCTGTACAAGTAACAACAAGCTTGTGGCCGCTTGAAGTCTTTAATTAAACCTAGGAGGAGTTGCACC
TGTGCCTTCTAGTTGCCAGCCATCTGTTGTTTGCCCCTCCCCCGTGCCTTCCTTGACCCTGGAAGGTGCC
ACTCCCACTGTCCTTTCCTAATAAAATGAGGAAATTGCATCGCATTGTCTGAGTAGGTGTCATTCTATTC
TGGGGGGTGGGGTGGGGCAGGACAGCAAGGGGGAGGATTGGGAAGACAATAGCAGGCATGCTGGGGATGC
GGTGGGCTCTATGGCGCTAGTAGACTGCAGGTGGGCCCGAGCTTAAGTAACTAACTAACAGGAAGAGTTT
GTAGAAACGCAAAAAGGCCATCCGTCAGGATGGCCTTCTGCTTAGTTTGATGCCTGGCAGTTTATGGCGG
GCGTCCTGCCCGCCACCCTCCGGGCCGTTGCTTCACAACGTTCAAATCCGCTCCCGGCGGATTTGTCCTA
CTCAGGAGAGCGTTCACCGACAAACAACAGATAAAACGAAAGGCCCAGTCTTCCGACTGAGCCTTTCGTT
TTATTTGATGCCTGGCAGTTCCCTACTCTCGCTTAGTAGTTAGACGTCCCCGAGATCCATGCTAGCGGTA
ATACGGTTATCCACAGAATCAGGGGATAACGCAGGAAAGAACATGTGAGCAAAAGGCCAGCAAAAGGCCA
GGAACCGTAAAAAGGCCGCGTTGCTGGCGTTTTTCCATAGGCTCCGCCCCCCTGACGAGCATCACAAAAA
TCGACGCTCAAGTCAGAGGTGGCGAAACCCGACAGGACTATAAAGATACCAGGCGTTTCCCCCTGGAAGC
TCCCTCGTGCGCTCTCCTGTTCCGACCCTGCCGCTTACCGGATACCTGTCCGCCTTTCTCCCTTCGGGAA
GCGTGGCGCTTTCTCATAGCTCACGCTGTAGGTATCTCAGTTCGGTGTAGGTCGTTCGCTCCAAGCTGGG
CTGTGTGCACGAACCCCCCGTTCAGCCCGACCGCTGCGCCTTATCCGGTAACTATCGTCTTGAGTCCAAC
CCGGTAAGACACGACTTATCGCCACTGGCAGCAGCCACTGGTAACAGGATTAGCAGAGCGAGGTATGTAG
GCGGTGCTACAGAGTTCTTGAAGTGGTGGCCTAACTACGGCTACACTAGAAGAACAGTATTTGGTATCTG
CGCTCTGCTGAAGCCAGTTACCTTCGGAAAAAGAGTTGGTAGCTCTTGATCCGGCAAACAAACCACCGCT
GGTAGCGGTGGTTTTTTTGTTTGCAAGCAGCAGATTACGCGCAGAAAAAAAGGATCTCAAGAAGATCCTT
TGATCTTTTCTACGGGGTCTGACGCTCAGTGGAACGGGGCCCAATCTGAATAATGTTACAACCAATTAAC
CAATTCTGATTAGAAAAACTCATCGAGCATCAAATGAAACTGCAATTTATTCATATCAGGATTATCAATA
CCATATTTTTGAAAAAGCCGTTTCTGTAATGAAGGAGAAAACTCACCGAGGCAGTTCCATAGGATGGCAA
GATCCTGGTATCGGTCTGCGATTCCGACTCGTCCAACATCAATACAACCTATTAATTTCCCCTCGTCAAA
AATAAGGTTATCAAGTGAGAAATCACCATGAGTGACGACTGAATCCGGTGAGAATGGCAAAAGTTTATGC
ATTTCTTTCCAGACTTGTTCAACAGGCCAGCCATTACGCTCGTCATCAAAATCACTCGCATCAACCAAAC
CGTTATTCATTCGTGATTGCGCCTGAGCTAGACGAAATACGCGATCGCTGTTAAAAGGACAATTA
